>Addgene plasmid #64664 | 4RXJ | depositor partial sequence | sequence record 108746 | Insert DNA Sequence
AAAGCTGGCAAGAAACTACATTACAAGCAGATTGTTTGGGTCAAATTGGGAAATTACAGATGGTGGCCAG
CAGAGATCTGCAACCCCAGGTCTGTGCCACTGAACATCCAGGGCCTTAAACATGACTTGGGGGACTTCCC
TGTATTCTTCTTTGGTTCTCATGACTACTACTGGGTACACCAGGGCAGAGTGTTCCCTTATGTTGAAGGA
GACAAAAGCTTTGCTGAAGGGCAGACTAGTATTAACAAGACCTTCAAAAAGGCACTGGAAGAAGCTGCAA
AACGTTTCCAGGAATTGAAAGCACAAAGAGAAAGTAAAGAAGCCCTAGAGATTGAA
