>Addgene plasmid #64664 | 4RXJ | addgene partial sequence | sequence record 111131 | T7 5'-TAATACGACTCACTATAGGG-3'
AGATATACCATGCATCATCATCATCATCACAGCAGCGGCAGAGAAAACTTGTATTTCCAGGGCAAAGCTG
GCAAGAAACTACATTACAAGCAGATTGTTTGGGTCAAATTGGGAAATTACAGATGGTGGCCAGCAGAGAT
CTGCAACCCCAGGTCTGTGCCACTGAACATCCAGGGCCTTAAACATGACTTGGGGGACTTCCCTGTATTC
TTCTTTGGTTCTCATGACTACTACTGGGTACACCAGGGCAGAGTGTTCCCTTATGTTGAAGGAGACAAAA
GCTTTGCTGAAGGGCAGACTAGTATTAACAAGACCTTCAAAAAGGCACTGGAAGAAGCTGCAAAACGTTT
CCAGGAATTGAAAGCACAAAGAGAAAGTAAAGAAGCCCTAGAGATTGAATGATGACGAAGCTTGCGGCCG
CACTCGAGCACCACCACCACCACCACTGAGATCCGGCTGCTAACAAAGCCCGAAAGGAAGCTGAGTTGGC
TGCTGCCACCGCTGAGCAATAACTAGCATAACCCCTTGGGGCCTCTAAACGGGTCTTGAGGGGTTTTTTG
CTGAAAGGAGGAACTATATCCGGATTGGCGAATGGG
[75 nt withheld, positions 597-671]
