[The description below was written by a language model from this plasmid's Addgene catalogue record.]
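Description:
4RXJ is a bacterial expression plasmid built on the pET28-MHL backbone, made to produce a human WHSC1L1 protein fragment for structure determination. The plasmid name has the format of a Protein Data Bank entry code, which fits this stated purpose, although the record does not explicitly link it to a deposited structure. The plasmid is selected in bacteria with kanamycin. The origin of replication is not described and the copy number is listed as unknown.

The insert is derived from the human WHSC1L1 gene and sits under the control of a T7 promoter, so expression depends on T7 RNA polymerase, which is normally supplied by a suitable E. coli expression host. A 6xHis tag encoded by the backbone is fused to the N terminus of the product, allowing purification by immobilised metal affinity chromatography, a routine first step when preparing protein for crystallography or other structural work. T7 promoter and T7 terminator sequencing primers are listed, indicating that the insert lies between these standard pET elements.

The record cautions that the insert may not be the full open reading frame, as is common for structural genomics constructs in which a defined domain or truncated region is expressed to improve solubility and crystallisation. It does not give the residue boundaries or say which domain of WHSC1L1 is included. The mutation field only refers to comments that are not part of the information provided, so any sequence differences from the reference gene cannot be specified here. The cloning method is also unrecorded.
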