Addgene plasmid #64664: 4RXJ
Purpose: Bacterial expression for structure determination; may not be full ORF
Depositing lab: Cheryl Arrowsmith. Depositing organization: University of Toronto.
Backbone
  Vector backbone: pET28-MHL
  Vector type: Bacterial Expression
Growth in bacteria
  Bacterial resistance: Kanamycin, 50 μg/mL
  Growth temperature: 37°C
  Growth strain: DH5alpha
  Copy number: Unknown
Gene/Insert
  Gene/Insert name: WHSC1L1:JMC098-D03:C233028 (alt name: WHSC1L1)
  Species: H. sapiens (human)
  Mutation: See comments
  Entrez Gene: WHSC1L1
  Promoter: T7
  Tag / fusion protein: 6xHis (N terminal on backbone)
  Cloning method: Unknown
  Sequencing primers: 5′ T7; 3′ T7 Terminator
Terms and licenses: Academic/Nonprofit Terms; Industry Terms: Not Available to Industry
How to cite: 4RXJ was a gift from Cheryl Arrowsmith (Addgene plasmid # 64664 ; http://n2t.net/addgene:64664 ; RRID:Addgene_64664)
